Addgene plasmid #77670: NUP62 gRNA (BRDN0001148646)
Purpose: 3rd generation lentiviral gRNA plasmid targeting human NUP62
Depositing lab: John Doench & David Root. Depositing organization: Broad Institute. Publication: Optimized sgRNA design to maximize activity and minimize off-target effects of CRISPR-Cas9. Doench JG, Fusi N, Sullender M, Hegde M, Vaimberg EW, Donovan KF, Smith I, Tothova Z, Wilen C, Orchard R, Virgin HW, Listgarten J, Root DE. Nat Biotechnol. 2016 Jan 18. doi: 10.1038/nbt.3437. PubMed 26780180.
Backbone
  Vector backbone: lentiGuide-Puro
  Backbone manufacturer: Zhang Lab (Addgene plasmid # 52963)
  Vector type: Mammalian Expression, Lentiviral, CRISPR
  Selectable markers: Puromycin
Growth in bacteria
  Bacterial resistance: Ampicillin, 100 μg/mL
  Growth temperature: 37°C
  Growth strain: DH5alpha
  Copy number: High Copy
Gene/Insert
  Gene/Insert name: NUP62 (alt names: NUP62; NM_001193357.1)
  gRNA/shRNA sequence: ACAGCGACTCTTGCTTCGGG
  Species: H. sapiens (human)
  Entrez Gene: NUP62 (a.k.a. IBSN, SNDI, p62)
  Promoter: hU6
  Cloning method: Unknown
  Sequencing primers: 5′ U6-F; 3′ pS2-R
Terms and licenses: Academic/Nonprofit Terms; Industry Terms: Not Available to Industry
Depositor comments: The gRNA was designed to target the following Genbank reference sequence(s): NM_001193357.1,NM_012346.4,NM_016553.4,NM_153718.3,NM_153719.3. Note that this plasmid does NOT contain Cas9. It should be used in conjunction with lentiCas9-Blast (Addgene #52962) or otherwise with cell lines already expressing Cas9. Browse the full kinome gRNA library at http://www.addgene.org/pooled-library/broadgpp-human-kinome/ or visit http://www.broadinstitute.org/rnai/public/ for detailed protocols and information.
How to cite: NUP62 gRNA (BRDN0001148646) was a gift from John Doench & David Root (Addgene plasmid # 77670 ; http://n2t.net/addgene:77670 ; RRID:Addgene_77670)
