[The description below was written by a language model from this plasmid's Addgene catalogue record and pLannotate feature annotations shown in this document.]
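Description:
NUP62 gRNA (BRDN0001148646) is a third-generation lentiviral guide RNA plasmid built on the lentiGuide-Puro backbone and designed to target human NUP62, which encodes a nuclear pore complex protein. In bacteria, the roughly 8.3 kb plasmid is maintained at high copy through a ColE1/pUC-type origin and selected with ampicillin via the β-lactamase gene. An f1 origin, an SV40 origin and lac-region remnants are also annotated as backbone elements.

The lentiviral transfer cassette begins with an RSV promoter fused to a truncated HIV-1 5' LTR, which makes genomic RNA production Tat-independent. The Ψ packaging signal, a gag fragment and the Rev response element follow, and the cassette ends in a self-inactivating ΔU3 3' LTR with a downstream SV40 polyadenylation signal. Within this unit, a human U6 RNA polymerase III promoter drives the NUP62-specific spacer, which lies in the gap between the promoter and the annotated Streptococcus pyogenes Cas9 gRNA scaffold. A cPPT/CTS element, which aids nuclear import of the viral genome, lies after the guide cassette. Next comes a second expression unit in which the EF-1α core promoter with its intron A drives puromycin N-acetyltransferase, allowing puromycin selection of transduced mammalian cells. A WPRE downstream enhances transcript expression.

The plasmid does not encode Cas9, so it must be paired with a separate Cas9 vector or used in cells that already express the nuclease. The guide was designed against several NUP62 transcript variants and belongs to a human kinome gRNA library associated with work on optimised sgRNA design. It is suited to Cas9-mediated knockout of NUP62 by stable lentiviral delivery.
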