Features (pLannotate 1.2.2; 29 found; start..end, strand, type, name):
     14..80      +  CDS            small t antigen (fragment): SV40 (simian virus 40) small t antigen
    106..317     +  promoter       EF-1α core promoter: core promoter for human elongation factor EF-1α
    318..1256    +  intron         EF-1α intron A: intron upstream of the start codon of human EF-1α
   1278..1877    +  CDS            PuroR (fragment): puromycin N-acetyltransferase; pac from Streptomyces; confers resistance to puromycin
   1893..2481    +  misc_feature   WPRE: woodchuck hepatitis virus posttranscriptional regulatory element
   2532..2551    +  misc_feature   cPPT/CTS (fragment): central polypurine tract and central termination sequence of HIV-1
   2553..2786    +  LTR            3' LTR (ΔU3): self-inactivating 3' long terminal repeat (LTR) from HIV-1
   2864..2985    +  polyA_signal   SV40 poly(A) signal: SV40 polyadenylation signal
   3025..3160    +  rep_origin     SV40 ori: SV40 origin of replication
   3181..3199    -  promoter       T7 promoter: promoter for bacteriophage T7 RNA polymerase
   3207..3362    +  CDS            lacZα (fragment): LacZα fragment of β-galactosidase; lacZ fragment
   3367..3795    +  rep_origin     f1 ori (sequence partly withheld): f1 bacteriophage origin of replication; arrow indicates direction of (+) strand synthesis
   3848..3952    +  promoter       AmpR promoter: bla
   3953..4813    +  CDS            AmpR: β-lactamase; bla; confers resistance to ampicillin, carbenicillin, and related antibiotics
   4984..5572    +  rep_origin     ori: high-copy-number ColE1/pMB1/pBR322/pUC origin of replication
   5755..5847    +  CDS            lacI (fragment): lac repressor; lacI; The lac repressor binds to the lac operator to inhibit transcription in E. coli. This inhibition can be relieved by adding lactose or isopropyl-β-D-thiogalactopyranoside (IPTG).
   5860..5881    +  protein_bind   CAP binding site: CAP binding activates transcription in the presence of cAMP. E. coli catabolite activator protein
   5896..5926    +  promoter       lac promoter: promoter for the E. coli lac operon
   5934..5950    +  protein_bind   lac operator: The lac repressor binds to the lac operator to inhibit transcription in E. coli. This inhibition can be relieved by adding lactose or isopropyl-β-D-thiogalactopyranoside (IPTG). lac repressor encoded by lacI
   5995..6013    +  promoter       T3 promoter: promoter for bacteriophage T3 RNA polymerase
   6041..6267    +  promoter       RSV promoter: Rous sarcoma virus enhancer/promoter
   6268..6448    +  LTR            5' LTR (truncated): truncated 5' long terminal repeat (LTR) from HIV-1
   6495..6620    +  misc_feature   HIV-1 Ψ: packaging signal of human immunodeficiency virus type 1
   6604..6967    +  CDS            HIV-1 gag (fragment): gag protein from human immunodeficiency virus 1; gag
   7113..7346    +  misc_feature   RRE: The Rev response element (RRE) of HIV-1 allows for Rev-dependent mRNA export from the nucleus to the cytoplasm.
   7723..7749    +  CDS            Rev (fragment): human immunodeficiency virus 1 (HIV-1) Rev protein; rev; enhances nuclear export of unspliced and incompletely spliced viral mRNAs
   7753..7993    +  promoter       U6 promoter: RNA polymerase III promoter for human U6 snRNA
   8023..8098    +  misc_RNA       gRNA scaffold: guide RNA scaffold for the Streptococcus pyogenes CRISPR/Cas9 system
   8154..8271    +  misc_feature   cPPT/CTS: central polypurine tract and central termination sequence of HIV-1
>Addgene plasmid #77670 | NUP62 gRNA (BRDN0001148646) | addgene full sequence | sequence record 188206 | Addgene Assembled Sequence
CCCGGGTGCAAAGATGGATAAAGTTTTAAACAGAGAGGAATCTTTGCAGCTAATGGACCTTCTAGGTCTT
GAAAGGAGTGGGAATTGGCTCCGGTGCCCGTCAGTGGGCAGAGCGCACATCGCCCACAGTCCCCGAGAAG
TTGGGGGGAGGGGTCGGCAATTGATCCGGTGCCTAGAGAAGGTGGCGCGGGGTAAACTGGGAAAGTGATG
TCGTGTACTGGCTCCGCCTTTTTCCCGAGGGTGGGGGAGAACCGTATATAAGTGCAGTAGTCGCCGTGAA
CGTTCTTTTTCGCAACGGGTTTGCCGCCAGAACACAGGTAAGTGCCGTGTGTGGTTCCCGCGGGCCTGGC
CTCTTTACGGGTTATGGCCCTTGCGTGCCTTGAATTACTTCCACCTGGCTGCAGTACGTGATTCTTGATC
CCGAGCTTCGGGTTGGAAGTGGGTGGGAGAGTTCGAGGCCTTGCGCTTAAGGAGCCCCTTCGCCTCGTGC
TTGAGTTGAGGCCTGGCCTGGGCGCTGGGGCCGCCGCGTGCGAATCTGGTGGCACCTTCGCGCCTGTCTC
GCTGCTTTCGATAAGTCTCTAGCCATTTAAAATTTTTGATGACCTGCTGCGACGCTTTTTTTCTGGCAAG
ATAGTCTTGTAAATGCGGGCCAAGATCTGCACACTGGTATTTCGGTTTTTGGGGCCGCGGGCGGCGACGG
GGCCCGTGCGTCCCAGCGCACATGTTCGGCGAGGCGGGGCCTGCGAGCGCGGCCACCGAGAATCGGACGG
GGGTAGTCTCAAGCTGGCCGGCCTGCTCTGGTGCCTGGCCTCGCGCCGCCGTGTATCGCCCCGCCCTGGG
CGGCAAGGCTGGCCCGGTCGGCACCAGTTGCGTGAGCGGAAAGATGGCCGCTTCCCGGCCCTGCTGCAGG
GAGCTCAAAATGGAGGACGCGGCGCTCGGGAGAGCGGGCGGGTGAGTCACCCACACAAAGGAAAAGGGCC
TTTCCGTCCTCAGCCGTCGCTTCATGTGACTCCACGGAGTACCGGGCGCCGTCCAGGCACCTCGATTAGT
TCTCGAGCTTTTGGAGTACGTCGTCTTTAGGTTGGGGGGAGGGGTTTTATGCGATGGAGTTTCCCCACAC
TGAGTGGGTGGAGACTGAAGTTAGGCCAGCTTGGCACTTGATGTAATTCTCCTTGGAATTTGCCCTTTTT
GAGTTTGGATCTTGGTTCATTCTCAAGCCTCAGACAGTGGTTCAAAGTTTTTTTCTTCCATTTCAGGTGT
CGTGACGTACGGCCACCATGACCGAGTACAAGCCCACGGTGCGCCTCGCCACCCGCGACGACGTCCCCAG
GGCCGTACGCACCCTCGCCGCCGCGTTCGCCGACTACCCCGCCACGCGCCACACCGTCGATCCGGACCGC
CACATCGAGCGGGTCACCGAGCTGCAAGAACTCTTCCTCACGCGCGTCGGGCTCGACATCGGCAAGGTGT
GGGTCGCGGACGACGGCGCCGCCGTGGCGGTCTGGACCACGCCGGAGAGCGTCGAAGCGGGGGCGGTGTT
CGCCGAGATCGGCCCGCGCATGGCCGAGTTGAGCGGTTCCCGGCTGGCCGCGCAGCAACAGATGGAAGGC
CTCCTGGCGCCGCACCGGCCCAAGGAGCCCGCGTGGTTCCTGGCCACCGTCGGAGTCTCGCCCGACCACC
AGGGCAAGGGTCTGGGCAGCGCCGTCGTGCTCCCCGGAGTGGAGGCGGCCGAGCGCGCCGGGGTGCCCGC
CTTCCTGGAGACCTCCGCGCCCCGCAACCTCCCCTTCTACGAGCGGCTCGGCTTCACCGTCACCGCCGAC
GTCGAGGTGCCCGAAGGACCGCGCACCTGGTGCATGACCCGCAAGCCCGGTGCCTGAACGCGTTAAGTCG
ACAATCAACCTCTGGATTACAAAATTTGTGAAAGATTGACTGGTATTCTTAACTATGTTGCTCCTTTTAC
GCTATGTGGATACGCTGCTTTAATGCCTTTGTATCATGCTATTGCTTCCCGTATGGCTTTCATTTTCTCC
TCCTTGTATAAATCCTGGTTGCTGTCTCTTTATGAGGAGTTGTGGCCCGTTGTCAGGCAACGTGGCGTGG
TGTGCACTGTGTTTGCTGACGCAACCCCCACTGGTTGGGGCATTGCCACCACCTGTCAGCTCCTTTCCGG
GACTTTCGCTTTCCCCCTCCCTATTGCCACGGCGGAACTCATCGCCGCCTGCCTTGCCCGCTGCTGGACA
GGGGCTCGGCTGTTGGGCACTGACAATTCCGTGGTGTTGTCGGGGAAATCATCGTCCTTTCCTTGGCTGC
TCGCCTGTGTTGCCACCTGGATTCTGCGCGGGACGTCCTTCTGCTACGTCCCTTCGGCCCTCAATCCAGC
GGACCTTCCTTCCCGCGGCCTGCTGCCGGCTCTGCGGCCTCTTCCGCGTCTTCGCCTTCGCCCTCAGACG
AGTCGGATCTCCCTTTGGGCCGCCTCCCCGCGTCGACTTTAAGACCAATGACTTACAAGGCAGCTGTAGA
TCTTAGCCACTTTTTAAAAGAAAAGGGGGGACTGGAAGGGCTAATTCACTCCCAACGAAGACAAGATCTG
CTTTTTGCTTGTACTGGGTCTCTCTGGTTAGACCAGATCTGAGCCTGGGAGCTCTCTGGCTAACTAGGGA
ACCCACTGCTTAAGCCTCAATAAAGCTTGCCTTGAGTGCTTCAAGTAGTGTGTGCCCGTCTGTTGTGTGA
CTCTGGTAACTAGAGATCCCTCAGACCCTTTTAGTCAGTGTGGAAAATCTCTAGCAGTACGTATAGTAGT
TCATGTCATCTTATTATTCAGTATTTATAACTTGCAAAGAAATGAATATCAGAGAGTGAGAGGAACTTGT
TTATTGCAGCTTATAATGGTTACAAATAAAGCAATAGCATCACAAATTTCACAAATAAAGCATTTTTTTC
ACTGCATTCTAGTTGTGGTTTGTCCAAACTCATCAATGTATCTTATCATGTCTGGCTCTAGCTATCCCGC
CCCTAACTCCGCCCATCCCGCCCCTAACTCCGCCCAGTTCCGCCCATTCTCCGCCCCATGGCTGACTAAT
TTTTTTTATTTATGCAGAGGCCGAGGCCGCCTCGGCCTCTGAGCTATTCCAGAAGTAGTGAGGAGGCTTT
TTTGGAGGCCTAGGGACGTACCCAATTCGCCCTATAGTGAGTCGTATTACGCGCGCTCACTGGCCGTCGT
TTTACAACGTCGTGACTGGGAAAACCCTGGCGTTACCCAACTTAATCGCCTTGCAGCACATCCCCCTTTC
GCCAGCTGGCGTAATAGCGAAGAGGCCCGCACCGATCGCCCTTCCCAACAGTTGCGCAGCCTGAATGGCG
AATGGG
[124 nt withheld, positions 3367-3490]
C
[91 nt withheld, positions 3492-3582]
A
[49 nt withheld, positions 3584-3632]
CCTTTGACGTTGGAGTCCACGTTCTTT
[37 nt withheld, positions 3660-3696]
ACCCTATCTCGGTCTATTCTTTTGATTTATAAGGGATTTTGCCGATTTCGGCCTATTGGTTAAAAAATGA
GCTGATTTAACAAAAATTTAACGCGAATTTTAACAAAATATTAACGCTTACAATTTAGGTGGCACTTTTC
GGGGAAATGTGCGCGGAACCCCTATTTGTTTATTTTTCTAAATACATTCAAATATGTATCCGCTCATGAG
ACAATAACCCTGATAAATGCTTCAATAATATTGAAAAAGGAAGAGTATGAGTATTCAACATTTCCGTGTC
GCCCTTATTCCCTTTTTTGCGGCATTTTGCCTTCCTGTTTTTGCTCACCCAGAAACGCTGGTGAAAGTAA
AAGATGCTGAAGATCAGTTGGGTGCACGAGTGGGTTACATCGAACTGGATCTCAACAGCGGTAAGATCCT
TGAGAGTTTTCGCCCCGAAGAACGTTTTCCAATGATGAGCACTTTTAAAGTTCTGCTATGTGGCGCGGTA
TTATCCCGTATTGACGCCGGGCAAGAGCAACTCGGTCGCCGCATACACTATTCTCAGAATGACTTGGTTG
AGTACTCACCAGTCACAGAAAAGCATCTTACGGATGGCATGACAGTAAGAGAATTATGCAGTGCTGCCAT
AACCATGAGTGATAACACTGCGGCCAACTTACTTCTGACAACGATCGGAGGACCGAAGGAGCTAACCGCT
TTTTTGCACAACATGGGGGATCATGTAACTCGCCTTGATCGTTGGGAACCGGAGCTGAATGAAGCCATAC
CAAACGACGAGCGTGACACCACGATGCCTGTAGCAATGGCAACAACGTTGCGCAAACTATTAACTGGCGA
ACTACTTACTCTAGCTTCCCGGCAACAATTAATAGACTGGATGGAGGCGGATAAAGTTGCAGGACCACTT
CTGCGCTCGGCCCTTCCGGCTGGCTGGTTTATTGCTGATAAATCTGGAGCCGGTGAGCGTGGGTCTCGCG
GTATCATTGCAGCACTGGGGCCAGATGGTAAGCCCTCCCGTATCGTAGTTATCTACACGACGGGGAGTCA
GGCAACTATGGATGAACGAAATAGACAGATCGCTGAGATAGGTGCCTCACTGATTAAGCATTGGTAACTG
TCAGACCAAGTTTACTCATATATACTTTAGATTGATTTAAAACTTCATTTTTAATTTAAAAGGATCTAGG
TGAAGATCCTTTTTGATAATCTCATGACCAAAATCCCTTAACGTGAGTTTTCGTTCCACTGAGCGTCAGA
CCCCGTAGAAAAGATCAAAGGATCTTCTTGAGATCCTTTTTTTCTGCGCGTAATCTGCTGCTTGCAAACA
AAAAAACCACCGCTACCAGCGGTGGTTTGTTTGCCGGATCAAGAGCTACCAACTCTTTTTCCGAAGGTAA
CTGGCTTCAGCAGAGCGCAGATACCAAATACTGTTCTTCTAGTGTAGCCGTAGTTAGGCCACCACTTCAA
GAACTCTGTAGCACCGCCTACATACCTCGCTCTGCTAATCCTGTTACCAGTGGCTGCTGCCAGTGGCGAT
AAGTCGTGTCTTACCGGGTTGGACTCAAGACGATAGTTACCGGATAAGGCGCAGCGGTCGGGCTGAACGG
GGGGTTCGTGCACACAGCCCAGCTTGGAGCGAACGACCTACACCGAACTGAGATACCTACAGCGTGAGCT
ATGAGAAAGCGCCACGCTTCCCGAAGGGAGAAAGGCGGACAGGTATCCGGTAAGCGGCAGGGTCGGAACA
GGAGAGCGCACGAGGGAGCTTCCAGGGGGAAACGCCTGGTATCTTTATAGTCCTGTCGGGTTTCGCCACC
TCTGACTTGAGCGTCGATTTTTGTGATGCTCGTCAGGGGGGCGGAGCCTATGGAAAAACGCCAGCAACGC
GGCCTTTTTACGGTTCCTGGCCTTTTGCTGGCCTTTTGCTCACATGTTCTTTCCTGCGTTATCCCCTGAT
TCTGTGGATAACCGTATTACCGCCTTTGAGTGAGCTGATACCGCTCGCCGCAGCCGAACGACCGAGCGCA
GCGAGTCAGTGAGCGAGGAAGCGGAAGAGCGCCCAATACGCAAACCGCCTCTCCCCGCGCGTTGGCCGAT
TCATTAATGCAGCTGGCACGACAGGTTTCCCGACTGGAAAGCGGGCAGTGAGCGCAACGCAATTAATGTG
AGTTAGCTCACTCATTAGGCACCCCAGGCTTTACACTTTATGCTTCCGGCTCGTATGTTGTGTGGAATTG
TGAGCGGATAACAATTTCACACAGGAAACAGCTATGACCATGATTACGCCAAGCGCGCAATTAACCCTCA
CTAAAGGGAACAAAAGCTGGAGCTGCAAGCTTAATGTAGTCTTATGCAATACTCTTGTAGTCTTGCAACA
TGGTAACGATGAGTTAGCAACATGCCTTACAAGGAGAGAAAAAGCACCGTGCATGCCGATTGGTGGAAGT
AAGGTGGTACGATCGTGCCTTATTAGGAAGGCAACAGACGGGTCTGACATGGATTGGACGAACCACTGAA
TTGCCGCATTGCAGAGATATTGTATTTAAGTGCCTAGCTCGATACATAAACGGGTCTCTCTGGTTAGACC
AGATCTGAGCCTGGGAGCTCTCTGGCTAACTAGGGAACCCACTGCTTAAGCCTCAATAAAGCTTGCCTTG
AGTGCTTCAAGTAGTGTGTGCCCGTCTGTTGTGTGACTCTGGTAACTAGAGATCCCTCAGACCCTTTTAG
TCAGTGTGGAAAATCTCTAGCAGTGGCGCCCGAACAGGGACTTGAAAGCGAAAGGGAAACCAGAGGAGCT
CTCTCGACGCAGGACTCGGCTTGCTGAAGCGCGCACGGCAAGAGGCGAGGGGCGGCGACTGGTGAGTACG
CCAAAAATTTTGACTAGCGGAGGCTAGAAGGAGAGAGATGGGTGCGAGAGCGTCAGTATTAAGCGGGGGA
GAATTAGATCGCGATGGGAAAAAATTCGGTTAAGGCCAGGGGGAAAGAAAAAATATAAATTAAAACATAT
AGTATGGGCAAGCAGGGAGCTAGAACGATTCGCAGTTAATCCTGGCCTGTTAGAAACATCAGAAGGCTGT
AGACAAATACTGGGACAGCTACAACCATCCCTTCAGACAGGATCAGAAGAACTTAGATCATTATATAATA
CAGTAGCAACCCTCTATTGTGTGCATCAAAGGATAGAGATAAAAGACACCAAGGAAGCTTTAGACAAGAT
AGAGGAAGAGCAAAACAAAAGTAAGACCACCGCACAGCAAGCGGCCGCTGATCTTCAGACCTGGAGGAGG
AGATATGAGGGACAATTGGAGAAGTGAATTATATAAATATAAAGTAGTAAAAATTGAACCATTAGGAGTA
GCACCCACCAAGGCAAAGAGAAGAGTGGTGCAGAGAGAAAAAAGAGCAGTGGGAATAGGAGCTTTGTTCC
TTGGGTTCTTGGGAGCAGCAGGAAGCACTATGGGCGCAGCGTCAATGACGCTGACGGTACAGGCCAGACA
ATTATTGTCTGGTATAGTGCAGCAGCAGAACAATTTGCTGAGGGCTATTGAGGCGCAACAGCATCTGTTG
CAACTCACAGTCTGGGGCATCAAGCAGCTCCAGGCAAGAATCCTGGCTGTGGAAAGATACCTAAAGGATC
AACAGCTCCTGGGGATTTGGGGTTGCTCTGGAAAACTCATTTGCACCACTGCTGTGCCTTGGAATGCTAG
TTGGAGTAATAAATCTCTGGAACAGATTTGGAATCACACGACCTGGATGGAGTGGGACAGAGAAATTAAC
AATTACACAAGCTTAATACACTCCTTAATTGAAGAATCGCAAAACCAGCAAGAAAAGAATGAACAAGAAT
TATTGGAATTAGATAAATGGGCAAGTTTGTGGAATTGGTTTAACATAACAAATTGGCTGTGGTATATAAA
ATTATTCATAATGATAGTAGGAGGCTTGGTAGGTTTAAGAATAGTTTTTGCTGTACTTTCTATAGTGAAT
AGAGTTAGGCAGGGATATTCACCATTATCGTTTCAGACCCACCTCCCAACCCCGAGGGGACCCAGAGAGG
GCCTATTTCCCATGATTCCTTCATATTTGCATATACGATACAAGGCTGTTAGAGAGATAATTAGAATTAA
TTTGACTGTAAACACAAAGATATTAGTACAAAATACGTGACGTAGAAAGTAATAATTTCTTGGGTAGTTT
GCAGTTTTAAAATTATGTTTTAAAATGGACTATCATATGCTTACCGTAACTTGAAAGTATTTCGATTTCT
TGGCTTTATATATCTTGTGGAAAGGACGAAACACCGACAGCGACTCTTGCTTCGGGGTTTTAGAGCTAGA
AATAGCAAGTTAAAATAAGGCTAGTCCGTTATCAACTTGAAAAAGTGGCACCGAGTCGGTGCTTTTTTAA
GCTTGGCGTAACTAGATCTTGAGACAAATGGCAGTATTCATCCACAATTTTAAAAGAAAAGGGGGGATTG
GGGGGTACAGTGCAGGGGAAAGAATAGTAGACATAATAGCAACAGACATACAAACTAAAGAATTACAAAA
ACAAATTACAAAAATTCAAAATTTTCGGGTTTATTACAGGGACAGCAGAGATCCACTTTGGCGCCGGCTC
GAGGGGG
