>Addgene plasmid #77670 | NUP62 gRNA (BRDN0001148646) | depositor partial sequence | sequence record 145130 | Target Sequence
ACAGCGACTCTTGCTTCGGG
