>Addgene plasmid #77670 | NUP62 gRNA (BRDN0001148646) | addgene partial sequence | sequence record 188205 | hU6-F
AAGTAATAATTTCTTGGGTAGTTTGCAGTTTTAAAATTATGTTTTAAAATGGACTATCATATGCTTACCG
TAACTTGAAAGTATTTCGATTTCTTGGCTTTATATATCTTGTGGAAAGGACGAAACACCGACAGCGACTC
TTGCTTCGGGGTTTTAGAGCTAGAAATAGCAAGTTAAAATAAGGCTAGTCCGTTATCAACTTGAAAAAGT
GGCACCGAGTCGGTGCTTTTTTAAGCTTGGCGTAACTAGATCTTGAGACAAATGGCAGNATTCATCCACA
ATTTTAAAAGAAAAGGGGGGATTGGGGGGTACAGTGCAGGGGAAAGAATAGTAGACATAATAGCAACAGA
CATACAAACTAAAGAATTACAAAAACAAATTACAAAAATTCAAAATTTTCGGGTTTATTACAGGGACAGC
AGAGATCCACTTTGGCGCCGGCTCGAGGGGGCCCGGGTGCAAAGATGGATAAAGTTTTAAACAGAGAGGA
ATCTTTGCAGCTAATGGACCTTCTAGGTCTTGAAAGGAGTGGGAATTGGCTCCGGTGCCCGTCAGTGGGC
AGAGCGCACA
